>Addgene plasmid #82510 | pTRIPZ (M)-HT-Cbx2 | depositor full sequence | sequence record 156621 | pTRIPZ (M) HT-Cbx2
TGGAAGGGCTAATTCACTCCCAAAGAAGACAAGATATCCTTGATCTGTGGATCTACCACACACAAGGCTA
CTTCCCTGATTAGCAGAACTACACACCAGGGCCAGGGGTCAGATATCCACTGACCTTTGGATGGTGCTAC
AAGCTAGTACCAGTTGAGCCAGATAAGGTAGAAGAGGCCAATAAAGGAGAGAACACCAGCTTGTTACACC
CTGTGAGCCTGCATGGGATGGATGACCCGGAGAGAGAAGTGTTAGAGTGGAGGTTTGACAGCCGCCTAGC
ATTTCATCACGTGGCCCGAGAGCTGCATCCGGAGTACTTCAAGAACTGCTGATATCGAGCTTGCTACAAG
GGACTTTCCGCTGGGGACTTTCCAGGGAGGCGTGGCCTGGGCGGGACTGGGGAGTGGCGAGCCCTCAGAT
CCTGCATATAAGCAGCTGCTTTTTGCCTGTACTGGGTCTCTCTGGTTAGACCAGATCTGAGCCTGGGAGC
TCTCTGGCTAACTAGGGAACCCACTGCTTAAGCCTCAATAAAGCTTGCCTTGAGTGCTTCAAGTAGTGTG
TGCCCGTCTGTTGTGTGACTCTGGTAACTAGAGATCCCTCAGACCCTTTTAGTCAGTGTGGAAAATCTCT
AGCAGTGGCGCCCGAACAGGGACTTGAAAGCGAAAGGGAAACCAGAGGAGCTCTCTCGACGCAGGACTCG
GCTTGCTGAAGCGCGCACGGCAAGAGGCGAGGGGCGGCGACTGGTGAGTACGCCAAAAATTTTGACTAGC
GGAGGCTAGAAGGAGAGAGATGGGTGCGAGAGCGTCAGTATTAAGCGGGGGAGAATTAGATCGCGATGGG
AAAAAATTCGGTTAAGGCCAGGGGGAAAGAAAAAATATAAATTAAAACATATAGTATGGGCAAGCAGGGA
GCTAGAACGATTCGCAGTTAATCCTGGCCTGTTAGAAACATCAGAAGGCTGTAGACAAATACTGGGACAG
CTACAACCATCCCTTCAGACAGGATCAGAAGAACTTAGATCATTATATAATACAGTAGCAACCCTCTATT
GTGTGCATCAAAGGATAGAGATAAAAGACACCAAGGAAGCTTTAGACAAGATAGAGGAAGAGCAAAACAA
AAGTAAGACCACCGCACAGCAAGCGGCCGGCCGCTGATCTTCAGACCTGGAGGAGGAGATATGAGGGACA
ATTGGAGAAGTGAATTATATAAATATAAAGTAGTAAAAATTGAACCATTAGGAGTAGCACCCACCAAGGC
AAAGAGAAGAGTGGTGCAGAGAGAAAAAAGAGCAGTGGGAATAGGAGCTTTGTTCCTTGGGTTCTTGGGA
GCAGCAGGAAGCACTATGGGCGCAGCGTCAATGACGCTGACGGTACAGGCCAGACAATTATTGTCTGGTA
TAGTGCAGCAGCAGAACAATTTGCTGAGGGCTATTGAGGCGCAACAGCATCTGTTGCAACTCACAGTCTG
GGGCATCAAGCAGCTCCAGGCAAGAATCCTGGCTGTGGAAAGATACCTAAAGGATCAACAGCTCCTGGGG
ATTTGGGGTTGCTCTGGAAAACTCATTTGCACCACTGCTGTGCCTTGGAATGCTAGTTGGAGTAATAAAT
CTCTGGAACAGATTTGGAATCACACGACCTGGATGGAGTGGGACAGAGAAATTAACAATTACACAAGCTT
AATACACTCCTTAATTGAAGAATCGCAAAACCAGCAAGAAAAGAATGAACAAGAATTATTGGAATTAGAT
AAATGGGCAAGTTTGTGGAATTGGTTTAACATAACAAATTGGCTGTGGTATATAAAATTATTCATAATGA
TAGTAGGAGGCTTGGTAGGTTTAAGAATAGTTTTTGCTGTACTTTCTATAGTGAATAGAGTTAGGCAGGG
ATATTCACCATTATCGTTTCAGACCCACCTCCCAACCCCGAGGGGACCCGACAGGCCCGAAGGAATAGAA
GAAGAAGGTGGAGAGAGAGACAGAGACAGATCCATTCGATTAGTGAACGGATCGGCACTGCGTGCGCCAA
TTCTGCAGACAAATGGCAGTATTCATCCACAATTTTAAAAGAAAAGGGGGGATTGGGGGGTACAGTGCAG
GGGAAAGAATAGTAGACATAATAGCAACAGACATACAAACTAAAGAATTACAAAAACAAATTACAAAAAT
TCAAAATTTTCGGGTTTATTACAGGGACAGCAGAGATCCAGTTTGGTTAGTACCGGGCCCGCTCTAGTCC
GGAATCAGTCCTGCTCCTCGGCCACGAAGTGCACGCAGTTGCCGGCCGGGTCGCGCAGGGCGAACTCCCG
CCCCCACGGCTGCTCGCCGATCTCGGTCATGGCCGGCCCGGAGGCGTCCCGGAAGTTCGTGGACACGACC
TCCGACCACTCGGCGTACAGCTCGTCCAGGCCGCGCACCCACACCCAGGCCAGGGTGTTGTCCGGCACCA
CCTGGTCCTGGACCGCGCTGATGAACAGGGTCACGTCGTCCCGGACCACACCGGCGAAGTCGTCCTCCAC
GAAGTCCCGGGAGAACCCGAGCCGGTCGGTCCAGAACTCGACCGCTCCGGCGACGTCGCGCGCGGTGAGC
ACCGGAACGGCACTGGTCAACTTGGCCATGGTGGCCCTCCTATAGTGAGTCGTATTATACTATGCCGATA
TACTATGCCGATGATTAATTGTCAACACGTGCTGCAGGTCCGAGGTTCTAGACGAGTTTACTCCCTATCA
GTGATAGAGAACGATGTCGAGTTTACTCCCTATCAGTGATAGAGAACGTATGTCGAGTTTACTCCCTATC
AGTGATAGAGAACGTATGTCGAGTTTACTCCCTATCAGTGATAGAGAACGTATGTCGAGTTTATCCCTAT
CAGTGATAGAGAACGTATGTCGAGTTTACTCCCTATCAGTGATAGAGAACGTATGTCGAGGTAGGCGTGT
ACGGTGGGAGGCCTATATAAGCAGAGCTCGTTTAGTGAACCGTCAGATCGCACCGGTCCGCTCGAGGGCC
ACCATGGCAGAAATCGGTACTGGCTTTCCATTCGACCCCCATTATGTGGAAGTCCTGGGCGAGCGCATGC
ACTACGTCGATGTTGGTCCGCGCGATGGCACCCCTGTGCTGTTCCTGCACGGTAACCCGACCTCCTCCTA
CGTGTGGCGCAACATCATCCCGCATGTTGCACCGACCCATCGCTGCATTGCTCCAGACCTGATCGGTATG
GGCAAATCCGACAAACCAGACCTGGGTTATTTCTTCGACGACCACGTCCGCTTCATGGATGCCTTCATCG
AAGCCCTGGGTCTGGAAGAGGTCGTCCTGGTCATTCACGACTGGGGCTCCGCTCTGGGTTTCCACTGGGC
CAAGCGCAATCCAGAGCGCGTCAAAGGTATTGCATTTATGGAGTTCATCCGCCCTATCCCGACCTGGGAC
GAATGGCCAGAATTTGCCCGCGAGACCTTCCAGGCCTTCCGCACCACCGACGTCGGCCGCAAGCTGATCA
TCGATCAGAACGTTTTTATCGAGGGTACGCTGCCGATGGGTGTCGTCCGCCCGCTGACTGAAGTCGAGAT
GGACCATTACCGCGAGCCGTTCCTGAATCCTGTTGACCGCGAGCCACTGTGGCGCTTCCCAAACGAGCTG
CCAATCGCCGGTGAGCCAGCGAACATCGTCGCGCTGGTCGAAGAATACATGGACTGGCTGCACCAGTCCC
CTGTCCCGAAGCTGCTGTTCTGGGGCACCCCAGGCGTTCTGATCCCACCGGCCGAAGCCGCTCGCCTGGC
CAAAAGCCTGCCTAACTGCAAGGCTGTGGACATCGGCCCGGGTCTGAATCTGCTGCAAGAAGACAACCCG
GACCTGATCGGCAGCGAGATCGCGCGCTGGCTGTCGACGCTCGAGATTTCCGGCGCGAATTCATCGATAG
ATCTGATATCGGTACCAGTCGACTCTAGAGCAGTCTCTATGGAGGAGCTGAGCAGCGTGGGCGAGCAGGT
CTTCGCCGCCGAGTGCATCCTGAGCAAGCGGCTCCGCAAGGGCAAGCTGGAGTACCTGGTCAAGTGGCGC
GGCTGGTCCTCCAAACATAACAGCTGGGAGCCGGAGGAGAACATCCTGGACCCGAGGCTGCTCCTGGCCT
TCCAGAAGAAGGAACATGAGAAGGAGGTGCAGAACCGGAAGAGAGGCAAGAGGCCGAGAGGCCGGCCAAG
GAAGCTCACTGCCATGTCCTCCTGCAGCCGGCGCTCCAAGCTCAAGGAACCCGATGCTCCTTCGAAATCC
AAGTCCAGCAGTTCCTCCTCTTCCTCCACGTCATCCTCCTCTTCCTCAGATGAAGAGGATGACAGTGACT
TAGATGCTAAGAGGGGTCCCCGGGGCCGCGAGACCCACCCAGTGCCGCAGAAGAAGGCCCAGATCCTGGT
GGCCAAACCCGAGCTGAAGGATCCCATCCGGAAGAAGCGGGGACGAAAGCCCCTGCCCCCAGAGCAAAAG
GCAACCCGAAGACCCGTGAGCCTGGCCAAGGTGCTGAAGACCGCCCGGAAGGATCTGGGGGCCCCGGCCA
GCAAGCTGCCCCCTCCACTCAGCGCCCCCGTTGCAGGCCTGGCAGCTCTGAAGGCCCACGCCAAGGAGGC
CTGTGGCGGCCCCAGTGCCATGGCCACCCCAGAGAACCTGGCCAGCCTAATGAAGGGCATGGCCAGTAGC
CCCGGCCGGGGTGGCATCAGCTGGCAGAGCTCCATCGTGCACTACATGAACCGGATGACCCAGAGCCAGG
CCCAGGCTGCCAGCAGGTTGGCGCTGAAGGCCCAGGCCACCAACAAGTGCGGCCTCGGGCTGGACCTGAA
GGTGAGGACGCAGAAAGGGGAGCTGGGAATGAGCCCTCCAGGAAGCAAAATCCCGAAGGCCCCCAGCGGT
GGGGCTGTGGAGCAGAAAGTGGGGAACACAGGGGGCCCCCCGCACACCCATGGTGCCAGCAGGGTGCCTG
CTGGGTGCCCAGGCCCCCAGCCAGCACCCACCCAGGAGCTGAGCCTCCAGGTCTTGGACTTGCAGAGTGT
CAAGAATGGCATGCCCGGGGTGGGTCTCCTTGCCCGCCACGCCACCGCCACCAAGGGTGTCCCGGCCACC
AACCCAGCCCCTGGGAAGGGCACTGGGAGTGGCCTCATTGGGGCCAGCGGGGCCACCATGCCCACCGACA
CAAGCAAAAGTGAGAAGCTGGCTTCCAGAGCAGTGGCGCCACCCACCCCTGCCAGCAAGAGGGACTGTGT
CAAGGGCAGTGCTACCCCCAGTGGGCAGGAGAGCCGCACAGCCCCCGGAGAAGCCCGCAAGGCGGCCACA
CTGCCAGAGATGAGCGCAGGTGAGGAGAGTAGCAGCTCGGACTCCGACCCCGACTCCGCCTCGCCGCCCA
GCACTGGACAGAACCCGTCAGTGTCCGTTCAGACCAGCCAGGACTGGAAGCCCACCCGCAGCCTCATCGA
GCACGTATTTGTCACCGACGTCACTGCCAACCTCATCACCGTCACAGTGAAGGAGTCTCCCACCAGCGTG
GGCTTCTTCAACCTGAGGCATTACTGAGGCGCGCCCCGACGCGTGGCCTCCGCGCCGGGTTTTGGCGCCT
CCCGCGGGCGCCCCCCTCCTCACGGCGAGCGCTGCCACGTCAGACGAAGGGCGCAGCGAGCGTCCTGATC
CTTCCGCCCGGACGCTCAGGACAGCGGCCCGCTGCTCATAAGACTCGGCCTTAGAACCCCAGTATCAGCA
GAAGGACATTTTAGGACGGGACTTGGGTGACTCTAGGGCACTGGTTTTCTTTCCAGAGAGCGGAACAGGC
GAGGAAAAGTAGTCCCTTCTCGGCGATTCTGCGGAGGGATCTCCGTGGGGCGGTGAACGCCGATGATTAT
ATAAGGACGCGCCGGGTGTGGCACAGCTAGTTCCGTCGCAGCCGGGATTTGGGTCGCGGTTCTTGTTTGT
GGATCGCTGTGATCGTCACTTGGTGAGTAGCGGGCTGCTGGGCTGGCCGGGGCTTTCGTGGCCGCCGGGC
CGCTCGGTGGGACGGAAGCGTGTGGAGAGACCGCCAAGGGCTGTAGTCTGGGTCCGCGAGCAAGGTTGCC
CTGAACTGGGGGTTGGGGGGAGCGCAGCAAAATGGCGGCTGTTCCCGAGTCTTGAATGGAAGACGCTTGT
GAGGCGGGCTGTGAGGTCGTTGAAACAAGGTGGGGGGCATGGTGGGCGGCAAGAACCCAAGGTCTTGAGG
CCTTCGCTAATGCGGGAAAGCTCTTATTCGGGTGAGATGGGCTGGGGCACCATCTGGGGACCCTGACGTG
AAGTTTGTCACTGACTGGAGAACTCGGTTTGTCGTCTGTTGCGGGGGCGGCAGTTATGGCGGTGCCGTTG
GGCAGTGCACCCGTACCTTTGGGAGCGCGCGCCCTCGTCGTGTCGTGACGTCACCCGTTCTGTTGGCTTA
TAATGCAGGGTGGGGCCACCTGCCGGTAGGTGTGCGGTAGGCTTTTCTCCGTCGCAGGACGCAGGGTTCG
GGCCTAGGGTAGGCTCTCCTGAATCGACAGGCGCCGGACCTCTGGTGAGGGGAGGGATAAGTGAGGCGTC
AGTTTCTTTGGTCGGTTTTATGTACCTATCTTCTTAAGTAGCTGAAGCTCCGGTTTTGAACTATGCGCTC
GGGGTTGGCGAGTGTGTTTTGTGAAGTTTTTTAGGCACCTTTTGAAATGTAATCATTTGGGTCAATATGT
AATTTTCAGTGTTAGACTAGTAAATTGTCCGCTAAATTCTGGCCGTTTTTGGCTTTTTTGTTAGACGCTA
GCGGATCCGCCACCATGTCTAGGCTGGACAAGAGCAAAGTCATAAACGGAGCTCTGGAATTACTCAATGG
TGTCGGTATCGAAGGCCTGACGACAAGGAAACTCGCTCAAAAGCTGGGAGTTGAGCAGCCTACCCTGTAC
TGGCACGTGAAGAACAAGCGGGCCCTGCTCGATGCCCTGCCAATCGAGATGCTGGACAGGCATCATACCC
ACTTCTGCCCCCTGGAAGGCGAGTCATGGCAAGACTTTCTGCGGAACAACGCCAAGTCATACCGCTGTGC
TCTCCTCTCACATCGCGACGGGGCTAAAGTGCATCTCGGCACCCGCCCAACAGAGAAACAGTACGAAACC
CTGGAAAATCAGCTCGCGTTCCTGTGTCAGCAAGGCTTCTCCCTGGAGAACGCACTGTACGCTCTGTCCG
CCGTGGGCCACTTTACACTGGGCTGCGTATTGGAGGAACAGGAGCATCAAGTAGCAAAAGAGGAAAGAGA
GACACCTACCACCGATTCTATGCCCCCACTTCTGAGACAAGCAATTGAGCTGTTCGACCGGCAGGGAGCC
GAACCTGCCTTCCTTTTCGGCCTGGAACTAATCATATGTGGCCTGGAGAAACAGCTAAAGTGCGAAAGCG
GCGGGCCGACCGACGCCCTTGACGATTTTGACTTAGACATGCTCCCAGCCGATGCCCTTGACGATTTTGA
CCTTGACATGCTCCCCGGGTAAGGATCCGCGGCCGCAAATTCCGCCCCTCTCCCTCCCCCCCCCCTAACG
TTACTGGCCGAAGCCGCTTGGAATAAGGCCGGTGTGCGTTTGTCTATATGTTATTTTCCACCATATTGCC
GTCTTTTGGCAATGTGAGGGCCCGGAAACCTGGCCCTGTCTTCTTGACGAGCATTCCTAGGGGTCTTTCC
CCTCTCGCCAAAGGAATGCAAGGTCTGTTGAATGTCGTGAAGGAAGCAGTTCCTCTGGAAGCTTCTTGAA
GACAAACAACGTCTGTAGCGACCCTTTGCAGGCAGCGGAACCCCCCACCTGGCGACAGGTGCCTCTGCGG
CCAAAAGCCACGTGTATAAGATACACCTGCAAAGGCGGCACAACCCCAGTGCCACGTTGTGAGTTGGATA
GTTGTGGAAAGAGTCAAATGGCTCTCCTCAAGCGTATTCAACAAGGGGCTGAAGGATGCCCAGAAGGTAC
CCCATTGTATGGGATCTGATCTGGGGCCTCGGTGCACATGCTTTACATGTGTTTAGTCGAGGTTAAAAAA
ACGTCTAGGCCCCCCGAACCACGGGGACGTGGTTTTCCTTTGAAAAACACGATAATACCATGGCCACCGA
GTACAAGCCCACGGTGCGCCTCGCCACCCGCGACGACGTCCCCCGGGCCGTACGCACCCTCGCCGCCGCG
TTCGCCGACTACCCCGCCACGCGCCACACCGTCGACCCGGACCGCCACATCGAGCGGGTCACCGAGCTGC
AAGAACTCTTCCTCACGCGCGTCGGGCTCGACATCGGCAAGGTGTGGGTCGCGGACGACGGCGCCGCGGT
GGCGGTCTGGACCACGCCGGAGAGCGTCGAAGCGGGGGCGGTGTTCGCCGAGATCGGCTCGCGCATGGCC
GAGTTGAGCGGTTCCCGGCTGGCCGCGCAGCAACAGATGGAAGGCCTCCTGGCGCCGCACCGGCCCAAGG
AGCCCGCGTGGTTCCTGGCCACCGTCGGCGTCTCGCCCGACCACCAGGGCAAGGGTCTGGGCAGCGCCGT
CGTGCTCCCCGGAGTGGAGGCGGCCGAGCGCGCTGGGGTGCCCGCCTTCCTGGAGACCTCCGCGCCCCGC
AACCTCCCCTTCTACGAGCGGCTCGGCTTCACCGTCACCGCCGACGTCGAGGTGCCCGAAGGACCGCGCA
CCTGGTGCATGACCCGCAAGCCCGGTGCCTGAGTTCGCGTCTGGAACAATCAACCTCTGGATTACAAAAT
TTGTGAAAGATTGACTGGTATTCTTAACTATGTTGCTCCTTTTACGCTATGTGGATACGCTGCTTTAATG
CCTTTGTATCATGCTATTGCTTCCCGTATGGCTTTCATTTTCTCCTCCTTGTATAAATCCTGGTTGCTGT
CTCTTTATGAGGAGTTGTGGCCCGTTGTCAGGCAACGTGGCGTGGTGTGCACTGTGTTTGCTGACGCAAC
CCCCACTGGTTGGGGCATTGCCACCACCTGTCAGCTCCTTTCCGGGACTTTCGCTTTCCCCCTCCCTATT
GCCACGGCGGAACTCATCGCCGCCTGCCTTGCCCGCTGCTGGACAGGGGCTCGGCTGTTGGGCACTGACA
ATTCCGTGGTGTTGTCGGGGAAGCTGACGTCCTTTCCATGGCTGCTCGCCTGTGTTGCCACCTGGATTCT
GCGCGGGACGTCCTTCTGCTACGTCCCTTCGGCCCTCAATCCAGCGGACCTTCCTTCCCGCGGCCTGCTG
CCGGCTCTGCGGCCTCTTCCGCGTCTTCGCCTTCGCCCTCAGACGAGTCGGATCTCCCTTTGGGCCGCCT
CCCCGCCTGGAATTAATTCTGCAGTCGAGACCTAGAAAAACATGGAGCAATCACAAGTAGCAATACAGCA
GCTACCAATGCTGATTGTGCCTGGCTAGAAGCACAAGAGGAGGAGGAGGTGGGTTTTCCAGTCACACCTC
AGGTACCTTTAAGACCAATGACTTACAAGGCAGCTGTAGATCTTAGCCACTTTTTAAAAGAAAAGAGGGG
ACTGGAAGGGCTAATTCACTCCCAACGAAGACAAGATCTGCTTTTTGCTTGTACTGGGTCTCTCTGGTTA
GACCAGATCTGAGCCTGGGAGCTCTCTGGCTAACTAGGGAACCCACTGCTTAAGCCTCAATAAAGCTTGC
CTTGAGTGCTTCAAGTAGTGTGTGCCCGTCTGTTGTGTGACTCTGGTAACTAGAGATCCCTCAGACCCTT
TTAGTCAGTGTGGAAAATCTCTAGCAGTAGTAGTTCATGTCATCTTATTATTCAGTATTTATAACTTGCA
AAGAAATGAATATCAGAGAGTGAGAGGCCTTGACATTGTTTAAACCCGCTGATCAGCCTCGACTGTGCCT
TCTAGTTGCCAGCCATCTGTTGTTTGCCCCTCCCCCGTGCCTTCCTTGACCCTGGAAGGTGCCACTCCCA
CTGTCCTTTCCTAATAAAATGAGGAAATTGCATCGCATTGTCTGAGTAGGTGTCATTCTATTCTGGGGGG
TGGGGTGGGGCAGGACAGCAAGGGGGAGGATTGGGAAGACAATAGCAGGCATGCTGGGGATGCGGTGGGC
TCTATGGCTTCTGAGGCGGAAAGAACCAGCTGGGGCTCTAGGGGGTATCCCC
[124 nt withheld, positions 10133-10256]
C
[91 nt withheld, positions 10258-10348]
A
[49 nt withheld, positions 10350-10398]
CCTTTGACGTTGGAGTCCACGTTCTTT
[37 nt withheld, positions 10426-10462]
ACCCTATCTCGGTCTATTCTTTTGATTTATAAGGGATTTTGCCGATTTCGGCCTATTGGTTAAAAAATGA
GCTGATTTAACAAAAATTTAACGCGAATTAATTCTGTGGAATGTGTGTCAGTTAGGGTGTGGAAAGTCCC
CAGGCTCCCCAGCAGGCAGAAGTATGCAAAGCATGCATCTCAATTAGTCAGCAACCAGGTGTGGAAAGTC
CCCAGGCTCCCCAGCAGGCAGAAGTATGCAAAGCATGCATCTCAATTAGTCAGCAACCATAGTCCCGCCC
CTAACTCCGCCCATCCCGCCCCTAACTCCGCCCAGTTCCGCCCATTCTCCGCCCCATGGCTGACTAATTT
TTTTTATTTATGCAGAGGCCGAGGCCGCCTCTGCCTCTGAGCTATTCCAGAAGTAGTGAGGAGGCTTTTT
TGGAGGCCTAGGCTTTTGCAAAAAGCTCCCGGGAGCTTGTATATCCATTTTCGGATCTGATCAGCACGTG
ATGAAAAAGCCTGAACTCACCGCGACGTCTGTCGAGAAGTTTCTGATCGAAAAGTTCGACAGCGTCTCCG
ACCTGATGCAGCTCTCGGAGGGCGAAGAATCTCGTGCTTTCAGCTTCGATGTAGGAGGGCGTGGATATGT
CCTGCGGGTAAATAGCTGCGCCGATGGTTTCTACAAAGATCGTTATGTTTATCGGCACTTTGCATCGGCC
GCGCTCCCGATTCCGGAAGTGCTTGACATTGGGGAATTAATTCAGCGAGAGCCTGACCTATTGCATCTCC
CGCCGTGCACAGGGTGTCACGTTGCAAGACCTGCCTGAAACCGAACTGCCCGCTGTTCTGCAGCCGGTCG
CGGAGGCCATGGATGCGATCGCTGCGGCCGATCTTAGCCAGACGAGCGGGTTCGGCCCATTCGGACCGCA
AGGAATCGGTCAATACACTACATGGCGTGATTTCATATGCGCGATTGCTGATCCCCATGTGTATCACTGG
CAAACTGTGATGGACGACACCGTCAGTGCGTCCGTCGCGCAGGCTCTCGATGAGCTGATGCTTTGGGCCG
AGGACTGCCCCGAAGTCCGGCACCTCGTGCACGCGGATTTCGGCTCCAACAATGTCCTGACGGACAATGG
CCGCATAACAGCGGTCATTGACTGGAGCGAGGCGATGTTCGGGGATTCCCAATACGAGGTCGCCAACATC
TTCTTCTGGAGGCCGTGGTTGGCTTGTATGGAGCAGCAGACGCGCTACTTCGAGCGGAGGCATCCGGAGC
TTGCAGGATCGCCGCGGCTCCGGGCGTATATGCTCCGCATTGGTCTTGACCAACTCTATCAGAGCTTGGT
TGACGGCAATTTCGATGATGCAGCTTGGGCGCAGGGTCGATGCGACGCAATCGTCCGATCCGGAGCCGGG
ACTGTCGGGCGTACACAAATCGCCCGCAGAAGCGCGGCCGTCTGGACCGATGGCTGTGTAGAAGTACTCG
CCGATAGTGGAAACCGACGCCCCAGCACTCGTCCGAGGGCAAAGGAATAGCACGTGCTACGAGATTTCGA
TTCCACCGCCGCCTTCTATGAAAGGTTGGGCTTCGGAATCGTTTTCCGGGACGCCGGCTGGATGATCCTC
CAGCGCGGGGATCTCATGCTGGAGTTCTTCGCCCACCCCAACTTGTTTATTGCAGCTTATAATGGTTACA
AATAAAGCAATAGCATCACAAATTTCACAAATAAAGCATTTTTTTCACTGCATTCTAGTTGTGGTTTGTC
CAAACTCATCAATGTATCTTATCATGTCTGTATACCGTCGACCTCTAGCTAGAGCTTGGCGTAATCATGG
TCATAGCTGTTTCCTGTGTGAAATTGTTATCCGCTCACAATTCCACACAACATACGAGCCGGAAGCATAA
AGTGTAAAGCCTGGGGTGCCTAATGAGTGAGCTAACTCACATTAATTGCGTTGCGCTCACTGCCCGCTTT
CCAGTCGGGAAACCTGTCGTGCCAGCTGCATTAATGAATCGGCCAACGCGCGGGGAGAGGCGGTTTGCGT
ATTGGGCGCTCTTCCGCTTCCTCGCTCACTGACTCGCTGCGCTCGGTCGTTCGGCTGCGGCGAGCGGTAT
CAGCTCACTCAAAGGCGGTAATACGGTTATCCACAGAATCAGGGGATAACGCAGGAAAGAACATGTGAGC
AAAAGGCCAGCAAAAGGCCAGGAACCGTAAAAAGGCCGCGTTGCTGGCGTTTTTCCATAGGCTCCGCCCC
CCTGACGAGCATCACAAAAATCGACGCTCAAGTCAGAGGTGGCGAAACCCGACAGGACTATAAAGATACC
AGGCGTTTCCCCCTGGAAGCTCCCTCGTGCGCTCTCCTGTTCCGACCCTGCCGCTTACCGGATACCTGTC
CGCCTTTCTCCCTTCGGGAAGCGTGGCGCTTTCTCATAGCTCACGCTGTAGGTATCTCAGTTCGGTGTAG
GTCGTTCGCTCCAAGCTGGGCTGTGTGCACGAACCCCCCGTTCAGCCCGACCGCTGCGCCTTATCCGGTA
ACTATCGTCTTGAGTCCAACCCGGTAAGACACGACTTATCGCCACTGGCAGCAGCCACTGGTAACAGGAT
TAGCAGAGCGAGGTATGTAGGCGGTGCTACAGAGTTCTTGAAGTGGTGGCCTAACTACGGCTACACTAGA
AGAACAGTATTTGGTATCTGCGCTCTGCTGAAGCCAGTTACCTTCGGAAAAAGAGTTGGTAGCTCTTGAT
CCGGCAAACAAACCACCGCTGGTAGCGGTGGTTTTTTTGTTTGCAAGCAGCAGATTACGCGCAGAAAAAA
AGGATCTCAAGAAGATCCTTTGATCTTTTCTACGGGGTCTGACGCTCAGTGGAACGAAAACTCACGTTAA
GGGATTTTGGTCATGAGATTATCAAAAAGGATCTTCACCTAGATCCTTTTAAATTAAAAATGAAGTTTTA
AATCAATCTAAAGTATATATGAGTAAACTTGGTCTGACAGTTACCAATGCTTAATCAGTGAGGCACCTAT
CTCAGCGATCTGTCTATTTCGTTCATCCATAGTTGCCTGACTCCCCGTCGTGTAGATAACTACGATACGG
GAGGGCTTACCATCTGGCCCCAGTGCTGCAATGATACCGCGAGACCCACGCTCACCGGCTCCAGATTTAT
CAGCAATAAACCAGCCAGCCGGAAGGGCCGAGCGCAGAAGTGGTCCTGCAACTTTATCCGCCTCCATCCA
GTCTATTAATTGTTGCCGGGAAGCTAGAGTAAGTAGTTCGCCAGTTAATAGTTTGCGCAACGTTGTTGCC
ATTGCTACAGGCATCGTGGTGTCACGCTCGTCGTTTGGTATGGCTTCATTCAGCTCCGGTTCCCAACGAT
CAAGGCGAGTTACATGATCCCCCATGTTGTGCAAAAAAGCGGTTAGCTCCTTCGGTCCTCCGATCGTTGT
CAGAAGTAAGTTGGCCGCAGTGTTATCACTCATGGTTATGGCAGCACTGCATAATTCTCTTACTGTCATG
CCATCCGTAAGATGCTTTTCTGTGACTGGTGAGTACTCAACCAAGTCATTCTGAGAATAGTGTATGCGGC
GACCGAGTTGCTCTTGCCCGGCGTCAATACGGGATAATACCGCGCCACATAGCAGAACTTTAAAAGTGCT
CATCATTGGAAAACGTTCTTCGGGGCGAAAACTCTCAAGGATCTTACCGCTGTTGAGATCCAGTTCGATG
TAACCCACTCGTGCACCCAACTGATCTTCAGCATCTTTTACTTTCACCAGCGTTTCTGGGTGAGCAAAAA
CAGGAAGGCAAAATGCCGCAAAAAAGGGAATAAGGGCGACACGGAAATGTTGAATACTCATACTCTTCCT
TTTTCAATATTATTGAAGCATTTATCAGGGTTATTGTCTCATGAGCGGATACATATTTGAATGTATTTAG
AAAAATAAACAAATAGGGGTTCCGCGCACATTTCCCCGAAAAGTGCCACCTGACGTCGACGGATCGGGAG
ATCAACTTGTTTATTGCAGCTTATAATGGTTACAAATAAAGCAATAGCATCACAAATTTCACAAATAAAG
CATTTTTTTCACTGCATTCTAGTTGTGGTTTGTCCAAACTCATCAATGTATCTTATCATGTCTGGATCAA
CTGGATAACTCAAGCTAACCAAAATCATCCCAAACTTCCCACCCCATACCCTATTACCACTGCCAATTAC
CTGTGGTTTCATTTACTCTAAACCTGTGATTCCTCTGAATTATTTTCATTTTAAAGAAATTGTATTTGTT
AAATATGTACTACAAACTTAGTAGT
Features (pLannotate 1.2.2; 34 found; start..end, strand, type, name):
    377..634     +  LTR            5' LTR (truncated): truncated 5' long terminal repeat (LTR) from HIV-1
    681..806     +  misc_feature   HIV-1 Ψ: packaging signal of human immunodeficiency virus type 1
    790..1128    +  CDS            HIV-1 gag (fragment): gag protein from human immunodeficiency virus 1; gag
   1303..1536    +  misc_feature   RRE: The Rev response element (RRE) of HIV-1 allows for Rev-dependent mRNA export from the nucleus to the cytoplasm.
   1913..2013    +  CDS            Rev (fragment): human immunodeficiency virus 1 (HIV-1) Rev protein; rev; enhances nuclear export of unspliced and incompletely spliced viral mRNAs
   2063..2180    +  misc_feature   cPPT/CTS: central polypurine tract and central termination sequence of HIV-1
   2245..2619    -  CDS            BleoR: antibiotic-binding protein; Sh ble from Streptoalloteichus hindustanus; confers resistance to bleomycin, phleomycin, and Zeocin™
   2639..2686    -  promoter       EM7 promoter: synthetic bacterial promoter&nbsp
   2713..2991    +  promoter       tight TRE promoter (fragment): Tet-responsive promoter PTight, consisting of seven tet operator sequences followed by the minimal CMV promoter
   3014..3904    +  CDS            HaloTag®: modified bacterial dehalogenase that forms covalent bonds with chloroalkane derivatives
   3959..5554    +  CDS            CBX2: CBX2_HUMAN - Experimental evidence at protein level: Swiss-Prot protein existence level 1. Component of a Polycomb group (PcG) multiprotein PRC1-like complex, a complex class required to maintain the transcriptionally repressive state of many genes, including Hox genes, throughout development (PubMed:21282530). PcG PRC1 complex acts via chromatin remodeling and modification of histones; it mediates monoubiquitination of histone H2A 'Lys-119', rendering chromatin heritably changed in its expressibility (PubMed:21282530). Binds to histone H3 trimethylated at 'Lys-9' (H3K9me3) or at 'Lys-27' (H3K
   5575..6786    +  promoter       UbC promoter: human ubiquitin C promoter
   6805..7512    +  CDS            rtTA3: reverse tetracycline transactivator 3 activates expression from Tet-responsive promoters in the presence of doxycycline
   7535..8107    +  misc_feature   IRES: internal ribosome entry site (IRES) of the encephalomyocarditis virus (EMCV)
   8116..8712    +  CDS            PuroR: puromycin N-acetyltransferase; pac from Streptomyces alboniger; confers resistance to puromycin
   8728..9316    +  misc_feature   WPRE: woodchuck hepatitis virus posttranscriptional regulatory element
   9333..9521    +  CDS            nef (fragment): NEF_HV1Z2 - Experimental evidence at protein level: Swiss-Prot protein existence level 1. Extracellular Nef protein targets CD4(+) T-lymphocytes for apoptosis by interacting with CXCR4 surface receptors. From Human immunodeficiency virus type 1 group M subtype D (isolate Z2/CDC-Z34) (HIV-1).
   9523..9756    +  LTR            3' LTR (ΔU3): self-inactivating 3' long terminal repeat (LTR) from HIV-1
   9863..10087   +  polyA_signal   bGH poly(A) signal: bovine growth hormone polyadenylation signal
  10091..10112   +  promoter       SV40 promoter (fragment): SV40 enhancer and early promoter
  10133..10561   +  rep_origin     f1 ori (sequence partly withheld): f1 bacteriophage origin of replication; arrow indicates direction of (+) strand synthesis
  10575..10904   +  promoter       SV40 promoter: SV40 enhancer and early promoter
  10953..11982   +  CDS            HygR (fragment): aminoglycoside phosphotransferase from E. coli; aph(4)-Ia; confers resistance to hygromycin
  11992..12117   +  CDS            ble (fragment): BLE_KLEPN - Experimental evidence at protein level: Swiss-Prot protein existence level 1. Binding protein with a strong affinity to the bleomycin family of antibiotics. Binds to CL990; an antimitotic-antibiotic compound. From Klebsiella pneumoniae.
  12112..12233   +  polyA_signal   SV40 poly(A) signal: SV40 polyadenylation signal
  12304..12326   -  protein_bind   lac operator (fragment): The lac repressor binds to the lac operator to inhibit transcription in E. coli. This inhibition can be relieved by adding lactose or isopropyl-β-D-thiogalactopyranoside (IPTG). lac repressor encoded by lacI
  12330..12360   -  promoter       lac promoter: promoter for the E. coli lac operon
  12375..12396   -  protein_bind   CAP binding site: CAP binding activates transcription in the presence of cAMP. E. coli catabolite activator protein
  12409..12501   -  CDS            lacI (fragment): lac repressor; lacI; The lac repressor binds to the lac operator to inhibit transcription in E. coli. This inhibition can be relieved by adding lactose or isopropyl-β-D-thiogalactopyranoside (IPTG).
  12684..13272   -  rep_origin     ori: high-copy-number ColE1/pMB1/pBR322/pUC origin of replication
  13443..14303   -  CDS            AmpR: β-lactamase; bla; confers resistance to ampicillin, carbenicillin, and related antibiotics
  14304..14408   -  promoter       AmpR promoter: bla
  14456..14590   +  polyA_signal   SV40 poly(A) signal: SV40 polyadenylation signal
  14757..329     +  CDS            nef (fragment) (across the origin): NEF_HV1BR - Experimental evidence at protein level: Swiss-Prot protein existence level 1. Extracellular Nef protein targets CD4(+) T-lymphocytes for apoptosis by interacting with CXCR4 surface receptors (PubMed:14990729). From Human immunodeficiency virus type 1 group M subtype B (isolate BRU/LAI) (HIV-1).
