[The description below was written by a language model from this plasmid's Addgene catalogue record and pLannotate feature annotations shown in this document.]
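Description:
pTRIPZ (M)-HT-Cbx2 is a 14.8 kb HIV-1-based lentiviral vector for doxycycline-inducible expression of human CBX2 fused at its N terminus to HaloTag in mammalian cells. It is built on a modified pTRIPZ backbone and propagated in E. coli through a high-copy ColE1/pUC-type origin with ampicillin selection. An f1 origin is also present, as is an EM7-driven bleomycin/Zeocin resistance gene located in reverse orientation inside the viral region. The transfer cassette is bounded by a truncated 5' LTR and a self-inactivating ΔU3 3' LTR. It carries the Ψ packaging signal, RRE and cPPT/CTS, which support genome packaging, Rev-dependent nuclear export and efficient transduction. A WPRE near the 3' end enhances transcript expression.

The payload follows the all-in-one Tet-On design. A Tet-responsive promoter (tet operators upstream of a minimal CMV promoter, annotated as a partial match to the tight TRE) drives the HaloTag-CBX2 open reading frame, which was inserted between EcoRI and MluI sites. Downstream, the human UbC promoter constitutively expresses rtTA3, followed by an EMCV IRES and the puromycin resistance gene. Transduced cells can therefore be selected with puromycin, and they produce the transactivator that switches on the fusion when doxycycline is added. Outside the LTRs, the annotation also shows an SV40 promoter with a partial hygromycin resistance sequence, but the catalogue lists only puromycin as the mammalian marker.

CBX2 is a chromodomain component of Polycomb PRC1-like complexes that binds methylated histone H3. HaloTag forms covalent bonds with chloroalkane ligands, so the fusion can be labelled with ligand-conjugated dyes or captured on ligand-bearing supports. The record states only mammalian expression as its purpose.
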