Addgene plasmid #82510: pTRIPZ (M)-HT-Cbx2
Purpose: Expresses Halotag-Cbx2 fusion proteins in mammalian cells
Depositing lab: Xiaojun Ren. Depositing organization: University of Colorado, Denver.
Backbone
  Vector backbone: pTRIPZ (M)
  Backbone size w/o insert (bp): 12257
  Total vector size (bp): 14757
  Vector type: Mammalian Expression, Lentiviral
  Selectable markers: Puromycin
Growth in bacteria
  Bacterial resistance: Ampicillin, 100 μg/mL
  Growth temperature: 37°C
  Growth strain: NEB Stable
  Copy number: High Copy
Gene/Insert
  Gene/Insert name: Chromobox Homolog 2 (alt name: Cbx2)
  Species: H. sapiens (human)
  Insert size (bp): 1608
  GenBank ID: NM_005189
  Entrez Gene: CBX2 (a.k.a. CDCA6, M33, SRXY5)
  Promoter: aggcgtgtacggtgggaggcctatataagcagagctcgtttagtgaaccgtcagatcg
  Tag / fusion protein: HaloTag (N terminal on insert)
  Cloning method: Restriction Enzyme; 5′ cloning site EcoR1 (unknown if destroyed); 3′ cloning site Mlu1 (unknown if destroyed)
  Sequencing primers: 5′ cgtgtacggtgggaggcctatataa; 3′ cccccctcctcacggcgagcgctgc
Terms and licenses: Academic/Nonprofit Terms; Industry Terms: Not Available to Industry
How to cite: pTRIPZ (M)-HT-Cbx2 was a gift from Xiaojun Ren (Addgene plasmid # 82510 ; http://n2t.net/addgene:82510 ; RRID:Addgene_82510)
