>Addgene plasmid #82510 | pTRIPZ (M)-HT-Cbx2 | depositor partial sequence | sequence record 156626 | halotag
ATGGCAGAAATCGGTACTGGCTTTCCATTCGACCCCCATTATGTGGAAGTCCTGGGCGAGCGCATGCACT
ACGTCGATGTTGGTCCGCGCGATGGCACCCCTGTGCTGTTCCTGCACGGTAACCCGACCTCCTCCTACGT
GTGGCGCAACATCATCCCGCATGTTGCACCGACCCATCGCTGCATTGCTCCAGACCTGATCGGTATGGGC
AAATCCGACAAACCAGACCTGGGTTATTTCTTCGACGACCACGTCCGCTTCATGGATGCCTTCATCGAAG
CCCTGGGTCTGGAAGAGGTCGTCCTGGTCATTCACGACTGGGGCTCCGCTCTGGGTTTCCACTGGGCCAA
GCGCAATCCAGAGCGCGTCAAAGGTATTGCATTTATGGAGTTCATCCGCCCTATCCCGACCTGGGACGAA
TGGCCAGAATTTGCCCGCGAGACCTTCCAGGCCTTCCGCACCACCGACGTCGGCCGCAAGCTGATCATCG
ATCAGAACGTTTTTATCGAGGGTACGCTGCCGATGGGTGTCGTCCGCCCGCTGACTGAAGTCGAGATGGA
CCATTACCGCGAGCCGTTCCTGAATCCTGTTGACCGCGAGCCACTGTGGCGCTTCCCAAACGAGCTGCCA
ATCGCCGGTGAGCCAGCGAACATCGTCGCGCTGGTCGAAGAATACATGGACTGGCTGCACCAGTCCCCTG
TCCCGAAGCTGCTGTTCTGGGGCACCCCAGGCGTTCTGATCCCACCGGCCGAAGCCGCTCGCCTGGCCAA
AAGCCTGCCTAACTGCAAGGCTGTGGACATCGGCCCGGGTCTGAATCTGCTGCAAGAAGACAACCCGGAC
CTGATCGGCAGCGAGATCGCGCGCTGGCTGTCGACGCTCGAGATTTCCGGC
