>Addgene plasmid #82510 | pTRIPZ (M)-HT-Cbx2 | depositor partial sequence | sequence record 156627 | Cbx2
GCAGTCTCTATGGAGGAGCTGAGCAGCGTGGGCGAGCAGGTCTTCGCCGCCGAGTGCATCCTGAGCAAGC
GGCTCCGCAAGGGCAAGCTGGAGTACCTGGTCAAGTGGCGCGGCTGGTCCTCCAAACATAACAGCTGGGA
GCCGGAGGAGAACATCCTGGACCCGAGGCTGCTCCTGGCCTTCCAGAAGAAGGAACATGAGAAGGAGGTG
CAGAACCGGAAGAGAGGCAAGAGGCCGAGAGGCCGGCCAAGGAAGCTCACTGCCATGTCCTCCTGCAGCC
GGCGCTCCAAGCTCAAGGAACCCGATGCTCCTTCGAAATCCAAGTCCAGCAGTTCCTCCTCTTCCTCCAC
GTCATCCTCCTCTTCCTCAGATGAAGAGGATGACAGTGACTTAGATGCTAAGAGGGGTCCCCGGGGCCGC
GAGACCCACCCAGTGCCGCAGAAGAAGGCCCAGATCCTGGTGGCCAAACCCGAGCTGAAGGATCCCATCC
GGAAGAAGCGGGGACGAAAGCCCCTGCCCCCAGAGCAAAAGGCAACCCGAAGACCCGTGAGCCTGGCCAA
GGTGCTGAAGACCGCCCGGAAGGATCTGGGGGCCCCGGCCAGCAAGCTGCCCCCTCCACTCAGCGCCCCC
GTTGCAGGCCTGGCAGCTCTGAAGGCCCACGCCAAGGAGGCCTGTGGCGGCCCCAGTGCCATGGCCACCC
CAGAGAACCTGGCCAGCCTAATGAAGGGCATGGCCAGTAGCCCCGGCCGGGGTGGCATCAGCTGGCAGAG
CTCCATCGTGCACTACATGAACCGGATGACCCAGAGCCAGGCCCAGGCTGCCAGCAGGTTGGCGCTGAAG
GCCCAGGCCACCAACAAGTGCGGCCTCGGGCTGGACCTGAAGGTGAGGACGCAGAAAGGGGAGCTGGGAA
TGAGCCCTCCAGGAAGCAAAATCCCGAAGGCCCCCAGCGGTGGGGCTGTGGAGCAGAAAGTGGGGAACAC
AGGGGGCCCCCCGCACACCCATGGTGCCAGCAGGGTGCCTGCTGGGTGCCCAGGCCCCCAGCCAGCACCC
ACCCAGGAGCTGAGCCTCCAGGTCTTGGACTTGCAGAGTGTCAAGAATGGCATGCCCGGGGTGGGTCTCC
TTGCCCGCCACGCCACCGCCACCAAGGGTGTCCCGGCCACCAACCCAGCCCCTGGGAAGGGCACTGGGAG
TGGCCTCATTGGGGCCAGCGGGGCCACCATGCCCACCGACACAAGCAAAAGTGAGAAGCTGGCTTCCAGA
GCAGTGGCGCCACCCACCCCTGCCAGCAAGAGGGACTGTGTCAAGGGCAGTGCTACCCCCAGTGGGCAGG
AGAGCCGCACAGCCCCCGGAGAAGCCCGCAAGGCGGCCACACTGCCAGAGATGAGCGCAGGTGAGGAGAG
TAGCAGCTCGGACTCCGACCCCGACTCCGCCTCGCCGCCCAGCACTGGACAGAACCCGTCAGTGTCCGTT
CAGACCAGCCAGGACTGGAAGCCCACCCGCAGCCTCATCGAGCACGTATTTGTCACCGACGTCACTGCCA
ACCTCATCACCGTCACAGTGAAGGAGTCTCCCACCAGCGTGGGCTTCTTCAACCTGAGGCATTACTGA
