>Addgene plasmid #82510 | pTRIPZ (M)-HT-Cbx2 | addgene partial sequence | sequence record 164582 | LNCX 5'-AGCTCGTTTAGTGAACCGTCAGATC-3'
ATGGCAGAAATCGGTACTGGCTTTCCATTCGACCCCCATTATGTGGAAGTCCTGGGCGAGCGCATGCACT
ACGTCGATGTTGGTCCGCGCGATGGCACCCCTGTGCTGTTCCTGCACGGTAACCCGACCTCCTCCTACGT
GTGGCGCAACATCATCCCGCATGTTGCACCGACCCATCGCTGCATTGCTCCAGACCTGATCGGTATGGGC
AAATCCGACAAACCAGACCTGGGTTATTTCTTCGACGACCACGTCCGCTTCATGGATGCCTTCATCGAAG
CCCTGGGTCTGGAAGAGGTCGTCCTGGTCATTCACGACTGGGGCTCCGCTCTGGGTTTCCACTGGGCCAA
GCGCAATCCAGAGCGCGTCAAAGGTATTGCATTTATGGAGTTCATCCGCCCTATCCCGACCTGGGACGAA
TGGCCAGAATTTGCCCGCGAGACCTTCCAGGCCTTCCGCACCACCGACGTCGGCCGCAAGCTGATCATCG
ATCAGAACGTTTTTATCGAGGGTACGCTGCCGATGGGTGTCGTCCGCCCGCTGACTGAAGTCGAGATGGA
CCATTACCGCGAGCCGTTCCTGAATCCTGTTGACCGCGAGCCACTGTGGCGCTTCCCAAACGAGCTGCCA
ATCGCCGGTGAGCCAGCGAACATCGTCGCGCTGGTCGAAGAATACATGGACTGGCTGCACCAGTCCCCTG
TCCCGAAGCTGCTGTTCTGGGGCACCCCAGGCGTTCTGATCCCACCGGCCGAAGCCGCTCGCCTGGCCAA
AAGCCTGCCTAACTGCAAGGCTGTGGACATCGGCCCGGGTCTGAATCTGCTGCAAGAAGACAACCCGGAC
CTGATCGGCAGCGAGATCGCGCGCTGGCTGTCGACGCTCGAGATTTCCGGCGCGAATTCATCGATAGATC
TGATATCGGTACCAGTCGACTCTAGAGCAGTCTCTATGGAGGAGCTGAGCAGCGTGGGCGAGCAGGTCTT
CGCCGCCGAGTGCATCCTGAGCAAGCGGCTCCGCAAGGGCAAGCTGGAGTACCTGGTCAAGT
