>Addgene plasmid #82510 | pTRIPZ (M)-HT-Cbx2 | addgene partial sequence | sequence record 164584 | hUBCpro-R 5'-CTAAGGCCGAGTCTTATGAGCAG-3'
AGCGTCCGGGCGGAAGGATCAGGACGCTCGCTGCGCCCTTCGTCTGACGTGGCAGCGCTCGCCGTGAGGA
GGGGGGCGCCCGCGGGAGGCGCCAAAACCCGGCGCGGAGGCCACGCGTCGGGGCGCGCCTCAGTAATGCC
TCAGGTTGAAGAAGCCCACGCTGGTGGGAGACTCCTTCACTGTGACGGTGATGAGGTTGGCAGTGACGTC
GGTGACAAATACGTGCTCGATGAGGCTGCGGGTGGGCTTCCAGTCCTGGCTGGTCTGAACGGACACTGAC
GGGTTCTGTCCAGTGCTGGGCGGCGAGGCGGAGTCGGGGTCGGAGTCCGAGCTGCTACTCTCCTCACCTG
CGCTCATCTCTGGCAGTGTGGCCGCCTTGCGGGCTTCTCCGGGGGCTGTGCGGCTCTCCTGCCCACTGGG
GGTAGCACTGCCCTTGACACAGTCCCTCTTGCTGGCAGGGGTGGGTGGCGCCACTGCTCTGGAAGCCAGC
TTCTCACTTTTGCTTGTGTCGGTGGGCATGGTGGCCCCGCTGGCCCCAATGAGGCCACTCCCAGTGCCCT
TCCCAGGGGCTGGGTTGGTGGCCGGGACACCCTTGGTGGCGGTGGCGTGGCGGGCAAGGAGACCCACCCC
GGGCATGCCATTCTTGACACTCTGCAAGTCCAAGACCTGGAGGCTCAGCTCCTGGGTGGGTGCTGGCTGG
GGGCCTGGGCACCCAGCAGGCACCCTGCTGGCACCATGGGTGTGCGGGGGGCCCCCTGTGTTCCCCACTT
TCTGCTCCACAGCCCCACCGCTGGGGGCCTTCGGGATTTTGCTTCCTGGAGGGCTCATTCCCAGCTCCCC
TTTCTGCGTCCTCACCTTCAGGTCCAGCCCGAGGCCGCACTTGTTGGTGGCCTGGGCCTTCAGCGCCAAC
CTGCTGGCAGCCTGGGCCTGGCTCTGGGTCATCCGGTTCATGTAGTGCACGATGGAGCTCTGCCAGCTGA
TGCCACCCCGGCCGGGGCTACTGGCCATG
